>Addgene plasmid #134830 | pAT817_CMV/CAG_TALE_F-hTET1(CD) | addgene full sequence | sequence record 271630 | Addgene NGS Result
TTGAGATCCTTTTTTTCTGCGCGTAATCTGCTGCTTGCAAACAAAAAAACCACCGCTACCAGCGGTGGTT
TGTTTGCCGGATCAAGAGCTACCAACTCTTTTTCCGAAGGTAACTGGCTTCAGCAGAGCGCAGATACCAA
ATACTGTTCTTCTAGTGTAGCCGTAGTTAGGCCACCACTTCAAGAACTCTGTAGCACCGCCTACATACCT
CGCTCTGCTAATCCTGTTACCAGTGGCTGCTGCCAGTGGCGATAAGTCGTGTCTTACCGGGTTGGACTCA
AGACGATAGTTACCGGATAAGGCGCAGCGGTCGGGCTGAACGGGGGGTTCGTGCACACAGCCCAGCTTGG
AGCGAACGACCTACACCGAACTGAGATACCTACAGCGTGAGCTATGAGAAAGCGCCACGCTTCCCGAAGG
GAGAAAGGCGGACAGGTATCCGGTAAGCGGCAGGGTCGGAACAGGAGAGCGCACGAGGGAGCTTCCAGGG
GGAAACGCCTGGTATCTTTATAGTCCTGTCGGGTTTCGCCACCTCTGACTTGAGCGTCGATTTTTGTGAT
GCTCGTCAGGGGGGCGGAGCCTATGGAAAAACGCCAGCAACGCGGCCTTTTTACGGTTCCTGGCCTTTTG
CTGGCCTTTTGCTCACATGTTCTTTCCTGCGTTATCCCCTGATTCTGTGGATAACCGTATTACCGCCTTT
GAGTGAGCTGATACCGCTCGCCGCAGCCGAACGACCGAGCGCAGCGAGTCAGTGAGCGAGGAAGCGGAAG
AGCGCCCAATACGCAAACCGCCTCTCCCCGCGCGTTGGCCGATTCATTAATGCAGCTGGCACGACAGGTT
TCCCGACTGGAAAGCGGGCAGTGAGCGCAACGCAATTAATGTGAGTTAGCTCACTCATTAGGCACCCCAG
GCTTTACACTTTATGCTTCCGGCTCGTATGTTGTGTGGAATTGTGAGCGGATAACAATTTCACACAGGAA
ACAGCTATGACCATGATTACGCCAAGCGCGCAATTAACCCTCACTAAAGGGAACAAAAGCTGGAGCTGCA
AGCTTAATGTAGTCTTATGCAATACTCTTGTAGTCTTGCAACATGGTAACGATGAGTTAGCAACATGCCT
TACAAGGAGAGAAAAAGCACCGTGCATGCCGATTGGTGGAAGTAAGGTGGTACGATCGTGCCTTATTAGG
AAGGCAACAGACGGGTCTGACATGGATTGGACGAACCACTGAATTGCCGCATTGCAGAGATATTGTATTT
AAGTGCCTAGCTCGATACATAAACGGGTCTCTCTGGTTAGACCAGATCTGAGCCTGGGAGCTCTCTGGCT
AACTAGGGAACCCACTGCTTAAGCCTCAATAAAGCTTGCCTTGAGTGCTTCAAGTAGTGTGTGCCCGTCT
GTTGTGTGACTCTGGTAACTAGAGATCCCTCAGACCCTTTTAGTCAGTGTGGAAAATCTCTAGCAGTGGC
GCCCGAACAGGGACTTGAAAGCGAAAGGGAAACCAGAGGAGCTCTCTCGACGCAGGACTCGGCTTGCTGA
AGCGCGCACGGCAAGAGGCGAGGGGCGGCGACTGGTGAGTACGCCAAAAATTTTGACTAGCGGAGGCTAG
AAGGAGAGAGATGGGTGCGAGAGCGTCAGTATTAAGCGGGGGAGAATTAGATCGCGATGGGAAAAAATTC
GGTTAAGGCCAGGGGGAAAGAAAAAATATAAATTAAAACATATAGTATGGGCAAGCAGGGAGCTAGAACG
ATTCGCAGTTAATCCTGGCCTGTTAGAAACATCAGAAGGCTGTAGACAAATACTGGGACAGCTACAACCA
TCCCTTCAGACAGGATCAGAAGAACTTAGATCATTATATAATACAGTAGCAACCCTCTATTGTGTGCATC
AAAGGATAGAGATAAAAGACACCAAGGAAGCTTTAGACAAGATAGAGGAAGAGCAAAACAAAAGTAAGAC
CACCGCACAGCAAGCGGCCGCTGATCTTCAGACCTGGAGGAGGAGATATGAGGGACAATTGGAGAAGTGA
ATTATATAAATATAAAGTAGTAAAAATTGAACCATTAGGAGTAGCACCCACCAAGGCAAAGAGAAGAGTG
GTGCAGAGAGAAAAAAGAGCAGTGGGAATAGGAGCTTTGTTCCTTGGGTTCTTGGGAGCAGCAGGAAGCA
CTATGGGCGCAGCGTCAATGACGCTGACGGTACAGGCCAGACAATTATTGTCTGGTATAGTGCAGCAGCA
GAACAATTTGCTGAGGGCTATTGAGGCGCAACAGCATCTGTTGCAACTCACAGTCTGGGGCATCAAGCAG
CTCCAGGCAAGAATCCTGGCTGTGGAAAGATACCTAAAGGATCAACAGCTCCTGGGGATTTGGGGTTGCT
CTGGAAAACTCATTTGCACCACTGCTGTGCCTTGGAATGCTAGTTGGAGTAATAAATCTCTGGAACAGAT
TTGGAATCACACGACCTGGATGGAGTGGGACAGAGAAATTAACAATTACACAAGCTTAATACACTCCTTA
ATTGAAGAATCGCAAAACCAGCAAGAAAAGAATGAACAAGAATTATTGGAATTAGATAAATGGGCAAGTT
TGTGGAATTGGTTTAACATAACAAATTGGCTGTGGTATATAAAATTATTCATAATGATAGTAGGAGGCTT
GGTAGGTTTAAGAATAGTTTTTGCTGTACTTTCTATAGTGAATAGAGTTAGGCAGGGATATTCACCATTA
TCGTTTCAGACCCACCTCCCAACCCCGAGGGGACCCTTGCGCCTTTTCCAAGGCAGCCCTGGGTTTGCGC
AGGGACGCGGCTGCTCTGGGCGTGGTTCCGGGAAACGCAGCGGCGCCGACCCTGGGTCTCGCACATTCTT
CACGTCCGTTCGCAGCGTCACCCGGATCTTCGCCGCTACCCTTGTGGGCCCCCCGGCGACGCTTCCTGCT
CCGCCCCTAAGTCGGGAAGGTTCCTTGCGGTTCGCGGCGTGCCGGACGTGACAAACGGAAGCCGCACGTC
TCACTAGTACCCTCGCAGACGGACAGCGCCAGGGAGCAATGGCAGCGCGCCGACCGCGATGGGCTGTGGC
CAATAGCGGCTGCTCAGCAGGGCGCGCCGAGAGCAGCGGCCGGGAAGGGGCGGTGCGGGAGGCGGGGTGT
GGGGCGGTAGTGTGGGCCCTGTTCCTGCCCGCGCGGTGTTCCGCATTCTGCAAGCCTCCGGAGCGCACGT
CGGCAGTCGGCTCCCTCGTTGACCGAATCACCGACCTCTCTCCCCAGGGGGTACCACCGGAGCTTACCAT
GACCGAGTACAAGCCCACGGTGCGCCTCGCCACCCGCGACGACGTCCCCAGGGCCGTACGCACCCTCGCC
GCCGCGTTCGCCGACTACCCCGCCACGCGCCACACCGTCGATCCGGACCGCCACATCGAGCGGGTCACCG
AGCTGCAAGAACTCTTCCTCACGCGCGTCGGGCTCGACATCGGCAAGGTGTGGGTCGCGGACGACGGCGC
CGCCGTGGCGGTCTGGACCACGCCGGAGAGCGTCGAAGCGGGGGCGGTGTTCGCCGAGATCGGCCCGCGC
ATGGCCGAGTTGAGCGGTTCCCGGCTGGCCGCGCAGCAACAGATGGAAGGCCTCCTGGCGCCGCACCGGC
CCAAGGAGCCCGCGTGGTTCCTGGCCACCGTCGGCGTCTCGCCCGACCACCAGGGCAAGGGTCTGGGCAG
CGCCGTCGTGCTCCCCGGAGTGGAGGCGGCCGAGCGCGCCGGGGTGCCCGCCTTCCTGGAGACCTCCGCG
CCCCGCAACCTCCCCTTCTACGAGCGGCTCGGCTTCACCGTCACCGCCGACGTCGAGGTGCCCGAAGGAC
CGCGCACCTGGTGCATGACCCGCAAGCCCGGTGCCTGAGAATTCTAGATCTTGAGACAAATGGCAGTATT
CATCCACAATTTTAAAAGAAAAGGGGGGATTGGGGGGTACAGTGCAGGGGAAAGAATAGTAGACATAATA
GCAACAGACATACAAACTAAAGAATTACAAAAACAAATTACAAAAATTCAAAATTTTCGGGTTTATTACA
GGGACAGCAGAGATCCACTTTGGCGCCGGCTCGAGGGGGCCCGGGGTTATTAATAGTAATCAATTACGGG
GTCATTAGTTCATAGCCCATATATGGAGTTCCGCGTTACATAACTTACGGTAAATGGCCCGCCTGGCTGA
CCGCCCAACGACCCCCGCCCATTGACGTCAATAATGACGTATGTTCCCATAGTAACGCCAATAGGGACTT
TCCATTGACGTCAATGGGTGGAGTATTTACGGTAAACTGCCCACTTGGCAGTACATCAAGTGTATCATAT
GCCAAGTACGCCCCCTATTGACGTCAATGACGGTAAATGGCCCGCCTGGCATTATGCCCAGTACATGACC
TTATGGGACTTTCCTACTTGGCAGTACATCTACGTATTAGTCATCGCTATTACCATGGTGATGCGGTTTT
GGCAGTACATCAATGGGCGTGGATAGCGGTTTGACTCACGGGGATTTCCAAGTCTCCACCCCATTGACGT
CAATGGGAGTTTGTTTTGGCACCAAAATCAACGGGACTTTCCAAAATGTCGTAACAACTCCGCCCCATTG
ACGCAAATGGGCGGTAGGCGTGTACGGTGGGAGGTCTATATAAGCAGAGCTCTCTGGCTAACTGTCGGGA
TCAACAAGTTTGTACAAAAAAGCAGGCTCCGAATTCACCGGTGCCGCCACCATGCACCACCATCATCACC
ATATCGATGGCGGAGGCGGATCTGATCCAAAAAAGAAGAGAAAGGTAGATCCAAAAAAGAAGAGAAAGGT
AGATCCAAAAAAGAAGAGAAAGGTAGGATCTACCGGATCTAGAAACGATGGTGGTGGTGGAAGCGGGGGT
GGGGGCAGCGGTGGAGGGGGAAGCGGGCGCGCCGTGGATCTACGCACGCTCGGCTACAGTCAGCAGCAGC
AAGAGAAGATCAAACCGAAGGTGCGTTCGACAGTGGCGCAGCACCACGAGGCACTGGTGGGCCATGGGTT
TACACACGCGCACATCGTTGCGCTCAGCCAACACCCGGCAGCGTTAGGGACCGTCGCTGTCACGTATCAG
CACATAATCACGGCGTTGCCAGAGGCGACACACGAAGACATCGTTGGCGTCGGCAAACAGTGGTCCGGCG
CACGCGCCCTGGAGGCCTTGCTCACGGATGCGGGGGAGTTGAGAGGTCCGCCGTTACAGTTGGACACAGG
CCAACTTGTGAAGATTGCAAAACGTGGCGGCGTGACCGCAATGGAGGCAGTGCATGCATCGCGCAATGCA
CTGACGGGTGCCCCCCTGAACCTGACCCCGGACCAAGTGGTGGCTATCGCCAGCAACAATGGCGGCAAGC
AAGCGCTCGAAACGGTGCAGCGGCTGTTGCCGGTGCTGTGCCAGGACCATGGCCTGACCCCGGACCAAGT
GGTGGCTATCGCCAGCAACATTGGCGGCAAGCAAGCGCTCGAAACGGTGCAGCGGCTGTTGCCGGTGCTG
TGCCAGGACCATGGCCTGACTCCGGACCAAGTGGTGGCTATCGCCAGCCACGATGGCGGCAAGCAAGCGC
TCGAAACGGTGCAGCGGCTGTTGCCGGTGCTGTGCCAGGACCATGGCCTGACCCCGGACCAAGTGGTGGC
TATCGCCAGCAACAATGGCGGCAAGCAAGCGCTCGAAACGGTGCAGCGGCTGTTGCCGGTGCTGTGCCAG
GACCATGGCCTGACTCCGGACCAAGTGGTGGCTATCGCCAGCCACGATGGCGGCAAGCAAGCGCTCGAAA
CGGTGCAGCGGCTGTTGCCGGTGCTGTGCCAGGACCATGGCCTGACCCCGGACCAAGTGGTGGCTATCGC
CAGCAACATTGGCGGCAAGCAAGCGCTCGAAACGGTGCAGCGGCTGTTGCCGGTGCTGTGCCAGGACCAT
GGCCTGACCCCGGACCAAGTGGTGGCTATCGCCAGCAACAATGGCGGCAAGCAAGCGCTCGAAACGGTGC
AGCGGCTGTTGCCGGTGCTGTGCCAGGACCATGGCCTGACCCCGGACCAAGTGGTGGCTATCGCCAGCAA
CATTGGCGGCAAGCAAGCGCTCGAAACGGTGCAGCGGCTGTTGCCGGTGCTGTGCCAGGACCATGGCCTG
ACTCCGGACCAAGTGGTGGCTATCGCCAGCCACGATGGCGGCAAGCAAGCGCTCGAAACGGTGCAGCGGC
TGTTGCCGGTGCTGTGCCAGGACCATGGCCTGACCCCGGACCAAGTGGTGGCTATCGCCAGCAACAATGG
CGGCAAGCAAGCGCTCGAAACGGTGCAGCGGCTGTTGCCGGTGCTGTGCCAGGACCATGGCCTGACCCCG
GACCAAGTGGTGGCTATCGCCAGCCACGATGGCGGCAAGCAAGCGCTCGAAACGGTGCAGCGGCTGTTGC
CGGTGCTGTGCCAGGACCATGGCCTGACCCCGGACCAAGTGGTGGCTATCGCCAGCAACGGTGGCGGCAA
GCAAGCGCTCGAAACGGTGCAGCGGCTGTTGCCGGTGCTGTGCCAGGACCATGGCCTGACTCCGGACCAA
GTGGTGGCTATCGCCAGCCACGATGGCGGCAAGCAAGCGCTCGAAACGGTGCAGCGGCTGTTGCCGGTGC
TGTGCCAGGACCATGGCCTGACTCCGGACCAAGTGGTGGCTATCGCCAGCCACGATGGCGGCAAGCAAGC
GCTCGAAACGGTGCAGCGGCTGTTGCCGGTGCTGTGCCAGGACCATGGCCTGACCCCGGACCAAGTGGTG
GCTATCGCCAGCAACATTGGCGGCAAGCAAGCGCTCGAAACGGTGCAGCGGCTGTTGCCGGTGCTGTGCC
AGGACCATGGCCTGACTCCGGACCAAGTGGTGGCTATCGCCAGCCACGATGGCGGCAAGCAAGCGCTCGA
AACGGTGCAGCGGCTGTTGCCGGTGCTGTGCCAGGACCATGGCCTGACTCCGGACCAAGTGGTGGCTATC
GCCAGCCACGATGGCGGCAAGCAAGCGCTCGAAACGGTGCAGCGGCTGTTGCCGGTGCTGTGCCAGGACC
ATGGCCTGACCCCGGACCAAGTGGTGGCTATCGCCAGCAACATTGGCGGCAAGCAAGCGCTCGAAAGCAT
TGTGGCCCAGCTGAGCCGGCCTGATCCGGCGTTGGCCGCGTTGACCAACGACCACCTCGTCGCCTTGGCC
TGCCTCGGCGGACGTCCTGCCATGGATGCAGTGAAAAAGGGATTGCCGCACGCGCCGGAATTGATCAGAA
GAGTCAATCGCCGTATTGGCGAACGCACGTCCCATCGCGTTGCCAGGGACCCAAAGAAGAAGCGCAAAGT
GGATCCTAAAAAGAAAAGAAAGGTAGGCGGCCGCGGGGGAGGCGGTTCCGGTGGCGGCGGAAGCGGAGGT
GGAGGATCAGGGCCGGCCGAACTGCCCACCTGCAGCTGTCTTGATCGAGTTATACAAAAAGACAAAGGCC
CATATTATACACACCTTGGGGCAGGACCAAGTGTTGCTGCTGTCAGGGAAATCATGGAGAATAGGTATGG
TCAAAAAGGAAACGCAATAAGGATAGAAATAGTAGTGTACACCGGTAAAGAAGGGAAAAGCTCTCATGGG
TGTCCAATTGCTAAGTGGGTTTTAAGAAGAAGCAGTGATGAAGAAAAAGTTCTTTGTTTGGTCCGGCAGC
GTACAGGCCACCACTGTCCAACTGCTGTGATGGTGGTGCTCATCATGGTGTGGGATGGCATCCCTCTTCC
AATGGCCGACCGGCTATACACAGAGCTCACAGAGAATCTAAAGTCATACAATGGGCACCCTACCGACAGA
AGATGCACCCTCAATGAAAATCGTACCTGTACATGTCAAGGAATTGATCCAGAGACTTGTGGAGCTTCAT
TCTCTTTTGGCTGTTCATGGAGTATGTACTTTAATGGCTGTAAGTTTGGTAGAAGCCCAAGCCCCAGAAG
ATTTAGAATTGATCCAAGCTCTCCCTTACATGAAAAAAACCTTGAAGATAACTTACAGAGTTTGGCTACA
CGATTAGCTCCAATTTATAAGCAGTATGCTCCAGTAGCTTACCAAAATCAGGTGGAATATGAAAATGTTG
CCCGAGAATGTCGGCTTGGCAGCAAGGAAGGTCGTCCCTTCTCTGGGGTCACTGCTTGCCTGGACTTCTG
TGCTCATCCCCACAGGGACATTCACAACATGAATAATGGAAGCACTGTGGTTTGTACCTTAACTCGAGAA
GATAACCGCTCTTTGGGTGTTATTCCTCAAGATGAGCAGCTCCATGTGCTACCTCTTTATAAGCTTTCAG
ACACAGATGAGTTTGGCTCCAAGGAAGGAATGGAAGCCAAGATCAAATCTGGGGCCATCGAGGTCCTGGC
ACCCCGCCGCAAAAAAAGAACGTGTTTCACTCAGCCTGTTCCCCGTTCTGGAAAGAAGAGGGCTGCGATG
ATGACAGAGGTTCTTGCACATAAGATAAGGGCAGTGGAAAAGAAACCTATTCCCCGAATCAAGCGGAAGA
ATAACTCAACAACAACAAACAACAGTAAGCCTTCGTCACTGCCAACCTTAGGGAGTAACACTGAGACCGT
GCAACCTGAAGTAAAAAGTGAAACCGAACCCCATTTTATCTTAAAAAGTTCAGACAACACTAAAACTTAT
TCGCTGATGCCATCCGCTCCTCACCCAGTGAAAGAGGCATCTCCAGGCTTCTCCTGGTCCCCGAAGACTG
CTTCAGCCACACCAGCTCCACTGAAGAATGACGCAACAGCCTCATGCGGGTTTTCAGAAAGAAGCAGCAC
TCCCCACTGTACGATGCCTTCGGGAAGACTCAGTGGTGCCAATGCAGCTGCTGCTGATGGCCCTGGCATT
TCACAGCTTGGCGAAGTGGCTCCTCTCCCCACCCTGTCTGCTCCTGTGATGGAGCCCCTCATTAATTCTG
AGCCTTCCACTGGTGTGACTGAGCCGCTAACGCCTCATCAGCCAAACCACCAGCCCTCCTTCCTCACCTC
TCCTCAAGACCTTGCCTCTTCTCCAATGGAAGAAGATGAGCAGCATTCTGAAGCAGATGAGCCTCCATCA
GACGAACCCCTATCTGATGACCCCCTGTCACCTGCTGAGGAGAAATTGCCCCACATTGATGAGTATTGGT
CAGACAGTGAGCACATCTTTTTGGATGCAAATATTGGTGGGGTGGCCATCGCACCTGCTCACGGCTCGGT
TTTGATTGAGTGTGCCCGGCGAGAGCTGCACGCTACCACTCCTGTTGAGCACCCCAACCGTAATCATCCA
ACCCGCCTCTCCCTTGTCTTTTACCAGCACAAAAACCTAAATAAGCCCCAACATGGTTTTGAACTAAACA
AGATTAAGTTTGAGGCTAAAGAAGCTAAGAATAAGAAAATGAAGGCCTCAGAGCAAAAAGACCAGGCAGC
TAATGAAGGTCCAGAACAGTCCTCTGAAGTAAATGAATTGAACCAAATTCCTTCTCATAAAGCATTAACA
TTAACCCATGACAATGTTGTCACCGTGTCCCCTTATGCTCTCACACACGTTGCGGGGCCCTATAACCATT
GGGTCATCGATTGATTAATTAAGAATTCGACCCAGCTTTCTTGTACAAAGTGGTTGGTAAGCCTATCCCT
AACCCTCTCCTCGGTCTCGATTCTACGTAGTAATGAGCTAGCGCTAACCGGTGGCGCGTTAAGTCGACAA
TCAACCTCTGGATTACAAAATTTGTGAAAGATTGACTGGTATTCTTAACTATGTTGCTCCTTTTACGCTA
TGTGGATACGCTGCTTTAATGCCTTTGTATCATGCTATTGCTTCCCGTATGGCTTTCATTTTCTCCTCCT
TGTATAAATCCTGGTTGCTGTCTCTTTATGAGGAGTTGTGGCCCGTTGTCAGGCAACGTGGCGTGGTGTG
CACTGTGTTTGCTGACGCAACCCCCACTGGTTGGGGCATTGCCACCACCTGTCAGCTCCTTTCCGGGACT
TTCGCTTTCCCCCTCCCTATTGCCACGGCGGAACTCATCGCCGCCTGCCTTGCCCGCTGCTGGACAGGGG
CTCGGCTGTTGGGCACTGACAATTCCGTGGTGTTGTCGGGGAAATCATCGTCCTTTCCTTGGCTGCTCGC
CTGTGTTGCCACCTGGATTCTGCGCGGGACGTCCTTCTGCTACGTCCCTTCGGCCCTCAATCCAGCGGAC
CTTCCTTCCCGCGGCCTGCTGCCGGCTCTGCGGCCTCTTCCGCGTCTTCGCCTTCGCCCTCAGACGAGTC
GGATCTCCCTTTGGGCCGCCTCCCCGCGTCGACTTTAAGACCAATGACTTACAAGGCAGCTGTAGATCTT
AGCCACTTTTTAAAAGAAAAGGGGGGACTGGAAGGGCTAATTCACTCCCAACGAAGACAAGATCTGCTTT
TTGCTTGTACTGGGTCTCTCTGGTTAGACCAGATCTGAGCCTGGGAGCTCTCTGGCTAACTAGGGAACCC
ACTGCTTAAGCCTCAATAAAGCTTGCCTTGAGTGCTTCAAGTAGTGTGTGCCCGTCTGTTGTGTGACTCT
GGTAACTAGAGATCCCTCAGACCCTTTTAGTCAGTGTGGAAAATCTCTAGCAGTACGTATAGTAGTTCAT
GTCATCTTATTATTCAGTATTTATAACTTGCAAAGAAATGAATATCAGAGAGTGAGAGGAACTTGTTTAT
TGCAGCTTATAATGGTTACAAATAAAGCAATAGCATCACAAATTTCACAAATAAAGCATTTTTTTCACTG
CATTCTAGTTGTGGTTTGTCCAAACTCATCAATGTATCTTATCATGTCTGGCTCTAGCTATCCCGCCCCT
AACTCCGCCCATCCCGCCCCTAACTCCGCCCAGTTCCGCCCATTCTCCGCCCCATGGCTGACTAATTTTT
TTTATTTATGCAGAGGCCGAGGCCGCCTCGGCCTCTGAGCTATTCCAGAAGTAGTGAGGAGGCTTTTTTG
GAGGCCTAGGGACGTACCCAATTCGCCCTATAGTGAGTCGTATTACGCGCGCTCACTGGCCGTCGTTTTA
CAACGTCGTGACTGGGAAAACCCTGGCGTTACCCAACTTAATCGCCTTGCAGCACATCCCCCTTTCGCCA
GCTGGCGTAATAGCGAAGAGGCCCGCACCGATCGCCCTTCCCAACAGTTGCGCAGCCTGAATGGCGAATG
GG
[124 nt withheld, positions 11203-11326]
C
[91 nt withheld, positions 11328-11418]
A
[49 nt withheld, positions 11420-11468]
CCTTTGACGTTGGAGTCCACGTTCTTT
[37 nt withheld, positions 11496-11532]
ACCCTATCTCGGTCTATTCTTTTGATTTATAAGGGATTTTGCCGATTTCGGCCTATTGGTTAAAAAATGA
GCTGATTTAACAAAAATTTAACGCGAATTTTAACAAAATATTAACGCTTACAATTTAGGTGGCACTTTTC
GGGGAAATGTGCGCGGAACCCCTATTTGTTTATTTTTCTAAATACATTCAAATATGTATCCGCTCATGAG
ACAATAACCCTGATAAATGCTTCAATAATATTGAAAAAGGAAGAGTATGAGTATTCAACATTTCCGTGTC
GCCCTTATTCCCTTTTTTGCGGCATTTTGCCTTCCTGTTTTTGCTCACCCAGAAACGCTGGTGAAAGTAA
AAGATGCTGAAGATCAGTTGGGTGCACGAGTGGGTTACATCGAACTGGATCTCAACAGCGGTAAGATCCT
TGAGAGTTTTCGCCCCGAAGAACGTTTTCCAATGATGAGCACTTTTAAAGTTCTGCTATGTGGCGCGGTA
TTATCCCGTATTGACGCCGGGCAAGAGCAACTCGGTCGCCGCATACACTATTCTCAGAATGACTTGGTTG
AGTACTCACCAGTCACAGAAAAGCATCTTACGGATGGCATGACAGTAAGAGAATTATGCAGTGCTGCCAT
AACCATGAGTGATAACACTGCGGCCAACTTACTTCTGACAACGATCGGAGGACCGAAGGAGCTAACCGCT
TTTTTGCACAACATGGGGGATCATGTAACTCGCCTTGATCGTTGGGAACCGGAGCTGAATGAAGCCATAC
CAAACGACGAGCGTGACACCACGATGCCTGTAGCAATGGCAACAACGTTGCGCAAACTATTAACTGGCGA
ACTACTTACTCTAGCTTCCCGGCAACAATTAATAGACTGGATGGAGGCGGATAAAGTTGCAGGACCACTT
CTGCGCTCGGCCCTTCCGGCTGGCTGGTTTATTGCTGATAAATCTGGAGCCGGTGAGCGTGGGTCTCGCG
GTATCATTGCAGCACTGGGGCCAGATGGTAAGCCCTCCCGTATCGTAGTTATCTACACGACGGGGAGTCA
GGCAACTATGGATGAACGAAATAGACAGATCGCTGAGATAGGTGCCTCACTGATTAAGCATTGGTAACTG
TCAGACCAAGTTTACTCATATATACTTTAGATTGATTTAAAACTTCATTTTTAATTTAAAAGGATCTAGG
TGAAGATCCTTTTTGATAATCTCATGACCAAAATCCCTTAACGTGAGTTTTCGTTCCACTGAGCGTCAGA
CCCCGTAGAAAAGATCAAAGGATCTTC
Features (pLannotate 1.2.2; 36 found; start..end, strand, type, name):
      1..589     +  rep_origin     ori: high-copy-number ColE1/pMB1/pBR322/pUC origin of replication
    772..864     +  CDS            lacI (fragment): lac repressor; lacI; The lac repressor binds to the lac operator to inhibit transcription in E. coli. This inhibition can be relieved by adding lactose or isopropyl-β-D-thiogalactopyranoside (IPTG).
    877..898     +  protein_bind   CAP binding site: CAP binding activates transcription in the presence of cAMP. E. coli catabolite activator protein
    913..943     +  promoter       lac promoter: promoter for the E. coli lac operon
    947..969     +  protein_bind   lac operator (fragment): The lac repressor binds to the lac operator to inhibit transcription in E. coli. This inhibition can be relieved by adding lactose or isopropyl-β-D-thiogalactopyranoside (IPTG). lac repressor encoded by lacI
   1012..1030    +  promoter       T3 promoter: promoter for bacteriophage T3 RNA polymerase
   1058..1284    +  promoter       RSV promoter: Rous sarcoma virus enhancer/promoter
   1285..1465    +  LTR            5' LTR (truncated): truncated 5' long terminal repeat (LTR) from HIV-1
   1512..1637    +  misc_feature   HIV-1 Ψ: packaging signal of human immunodeficiency virus type 1
   1621..1984    +  CDS            HIV-1 gag (fragment): gag protein from human immunodeficiency virus 1; gag
   2130..2363    +  misc_feature   RRE: The Rev response element (RRE) of HIV-1 allows for Rev-dependent mRNA export from the nucleus to the cytoplasm.
   2740..2766    +  CDS            Rev (fragment): human immunodeficiency virus 1 (HIV-1) Rev protein; rev; enhances nuclear export of unspliced and incompletely spliced viral mRNAs
   2767..3267    +  promoter       hPGK promoter: human phosphoglycerate kinase 1 promoter
   3289..3888    +  CDS            PuroR (fragment): puromycin N-acetyltransferase; pac from Streptomyces; confers resistance to puromycin
   3930..4047    +  misc_feature   cPPT/CTS: central polypurine tract and central termination sequence of HIV-1
   4164..4467    +  enhancer       CMV enhancer: human cytomegalovirus immediate early enhancer
   4468..4671    +  promoter       CMV promoter: human cytomegalovirus (CMV) immediate early promoter
   4694..4718    +  protein_bind   attB1: mutant version of attB; recombination site for the Gateway® BP reaction BP Clonase™
   4787..4807    +  CDS            SV40 NLS: nuclear localization signal of SV40 (simian virus 40) large T antigen
   4811..4831    +  CDS            SV40 NLS: nuclear localization signal of SV40 (simian virus 40) large T antigen
   4835..4855    +  CDS            SV40 NLS: nuclear localization signal of SV40 (simian virus 40) large T antigen
   4934..5443    +  CDS            avrXa10 (fragment): AVX10_XANOO - Experimental evidence at protein level: Swiss-Prot protein existence level 1. Avirulence protein. Induces the hypersensitive response (HR)in rice plants carrying the resistance gene Xa10. Activity depends on the presence of the core repeat domains; replacement with repeat domains from other proteins (AvrBs3 of X.euvesicatoria (AC P14727) or AvrXa7 of this organism) does not elicit the HR. Probably acts as a transcription factor in its host plant (rice) to induce plant resistance or disease. From Xanthomonas oryzae pv. oryzae.
   7136..7324    +  CDS            pthXo1 (fragment): PTHX1_XANOP - Also known as tal2b. Experimental evidence at protein level: Swiss-Prot protein existence level 1. Avirulence protein. Acts as a transcription factor in rice, inducing expression of a number of host genes including SWEET11 (Os8N3, XA13, AC Q6YZF3) in susceptible plants with the Xa13 allele. Plants with the xa13 allele, which has an altered promoter, are resistant to bacterial blight caused by this bacterial strain and do not induce SWEET11. The xa13 allele elicits an atypical hypersensitive response (HR). PthXo1 binds SWEET11 promoter DNA in a sequence-specific manner. From Xanth
   7436..9595    +  CDS            TET1 (fragment): TET1_HUMAN - Also known as CXXC6, KIAA1676, LCX. Experimental evidence at protein level: Swiss-Prot protein existence level 1. Dioxygenase that catalyzes the conversion of the modified genomic base 5-methylcytosine (5mC) into 5-hydroxymethylcytosine (5hmC) and plays a key role in active DNA demethylation. Also mediates subsequent conversion of 5hmC into 5-formylcytosine (5fC), and conversion of 5fC to 5-carboxylcytosine (5caC). Conversion of 5mC into 5hmC, 5fC and 5caC probably constitutes the first step in cytosine demethylation. Methylation at the C5 position of cytosine bases is an epigenet
   9620..9644    -  protein_bind   attB2: mutant version of attB; recombination site for the Gateway® BP reaction BP Clonase™
   9646..9687    +  CDS            V5 tag: epitope tag from simian virus 5
   9729..10317   +  misc_feature   WPRE: woodchuck hepatitis virus posttranscriptional regulatory element
  10368..10387   +  misc_feature   cPPT/CTS (fragment): central polypurine tract and central termination sequence of HIV-1
  10389..10622   +  LTR            3' LTR (ΔU3): self-inactivating 3' long terminal repeat (LTR) from HIV-1
  10700..10821   +  polyA_signal   SV40 poly(A) signal: SV40 polyadenylation signal
  10861..10996   +  rep_origin     SV40 ori: SV40 origin of replication
  11017..11035   -  promoter       T7 promoter: promoter for bacteriophage T7 RNA polymerase
  11043..11198   +  CDS            lacZα (fragment): LacZα fragment of β-galactosidase; lacZ fragment
  11203..11631   +  rep_origin     f1 ori (sequence partly withheld): f1 bacteriophage origin of replication; arrow indicates direction of (+) strand synthesis
  11684..11788   +  promoter       AmpR promoter: bla
  11789..12649   +  CDS            AmpR: β-lactamase; bla; confers resistance to ampicillin, carbenicillin, and related antibiotics
