[The description below was written by a language model from this plasmid's Addgene catalogue record and pLannotate feature annotations shown in this document.]
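Description:
pAT817_CMV/CAG_TALE_F-hTET1(CD) is a third-generation, self-inactivating lentiviral expression plasmid of 12,819 bp built on the pLX302 Gateway destination backbone. It delivers a programmable DNA demethylase to mammalian cells. In bacteria it replicates from a ColE1/pUC-type origin and is selected with ampicillin. The catalogue lists it as low copy, and an f1 ori is also present. The viral portion has an RSV promoter driving a truncated HIV-1 5' LTR, followed by the Ψ packaging signal with a gag fragment, the RRE, cPPT/CTS, WPRE and a ΔU3 3' LTR. This arrangement lets the genome be packaged when helper functions are supplied in trans, and it leaves the integrated provirus without LTR promoter activity. An internal hPGK promoter drives puromycin N-acetyltransferase for selection of transduced cells.

The payload sits between attB1 and attB2 sites left by Gateway recombination. It encodes a fusion of a custom TALE DNA-binding array, TALE_F, to the catalytic domain of human TET1 (residues 1418–2136). The annotation shows three tandem SV40 nuclear localization signals ahead of Xanthomonas TAL effector-derived N- and C-terminal flanks, which bracket an unannotated region presumably holding the repeat array, and then the TET1 fragment. The catalogue records an N-terminal 6xHis tag, which the feature table does not annotate. The backbone's V5 tag lies downstream of attB2, but the record does not state whether it is translated in frame. The promoter is listed as CMV/CAG, although only the CMV enhancer and promoter are annotated upstream of the insert. TET1 oxidizes 5-methylcytosine to initiate demethylation, and the TALE directs this activity to the MLH1 promoter region. The construct is therefore suited to targeted epigenetic editing, and it was deposited alongside a study of CRISPR-based demethylation systems.
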