Addgene plasmid #134830: pAT817_CMV/CAG_TALE_F-hTET1(CD)
Purpose: 3rd generation lentiviral expression of TALE-hTET1(CD) in mammalian cells targeting MLH1 promoter region
Depositing lab: Albert Cheng. Publication: Enhanced CRISPR-based DNA demethylation by Casilio-ME-mediated RNA-guided coupling of methylcytosine oxidation and DNA repair pathways. Taghbalout A, Du M, Jillette N, Rosikiewicz W, Rath A, Heinen CD, Li S, Cheng AW. Nat Commun. 2019 Sep 20;10(1):4296. doi: 10.1038/s41467-019-12339-7. PubMed 31541098.
Backbone
  Vector backbone: pLX302
  Backbone manufacturer: Plasmid #25896
  Backbone size w/o insert (bp): 9573
  Total vector size (bp): 12819
  Vector type: Mammalian Expression, Lentiviral, CRISPR, Synthetic Biology ; TALE
  Selectable markers: Puromycin
Growth in bacteria
  Bacterial resistance: Ampicillin, 100 μg/mL
  Growth temperature: 30°C
  Growth strain: NEB Stable
  Copy number: Low Copy
Gene/Insert
  Gene/Insert name: TALE_F-hTET1CD(1418-2136)
  Species: H. sapiens (human), Synthetic
  Insert size (bp): 4887
  Promoter: CMV/CAG
  Tag / fusion protein: (6xHis)-TALE_F-TET1(CD) (N terminal on insert)
  Cloning method: Gateway Cloning
  Sequencing primers: 5′ cgcaaatgggcggtaggcgtg; 3′ agcagcgtatccacatagcg
Terms and licenses: Academic/Nonprofit Terms; Industry Terms: Not Available to Industry
Depositor comments: target sequence for the associated TALE repeat: tGACGCAGACGCTCCACCA
How to cite: pAT817_CMV/CAG_TALE_F-hTET1(CD) was a gift from Albert Cheng (Addgene plasmid # 134830 ; http://n2t.net/addgene:134830 ; RRID:Addgene_134830)
